Addgene plasmid #17806: pPro18
Purpose: (Empty Backbone)
Depositing lab: Jay Keasling. Depositing organization: University of California, Berkeley. Publication: A propionate-inducible expression system for enteric bacteria. Lee SK, Keasling JD. Appl Environ Microbiol. 2005 Nov . 71(11):6856-62. 10.1128/AEM.71.11.6856-6862.2005 PubMed 16269719.
Backbone
  Vector backbone: pPro18
  Backbone size (bp): 5135
  Vector type: Bacterial Expression, Synthetic Biology
Growth in bacteria
  Bacterial resistance: Ampicillin, 100 μg/mL
  Growth temperature: 37°C
  Growth strain: DH10B
  Copy number: High Copy
Gene/Insert
  Gene/Insert name: None
  Cloning method: Restriction Enzyme
  Sequencing primers: 5′ n/a; 3′ pBAD Reverse
Terms and licenses: Academic/Nonprofit Terms; Industry Terms: Not Available to Industry
Depositor comments: The PCR product containing prpR and PprpB was digested with ClaI and NheI and ligated to the large fragments of pBAD18 resulting from digestion with the same enzymes, creating pPro18. Please refer to the Addgene verified sequence for the correct orientation of the MCS.
How to cite: pPro18 was a gift from Jay Keasling (Addgene plasmid # 17806 ; http://n2t.net/addgene:17806 ; RRID:Addgene_17806)
