[The description below was written by a language model from this plasmid's Addgene catalogue record and pLannotate feature annotations shown in this document.]
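Description:
pPro18 is an empty bacterial expression backbone of about 5.1 kb that provides propionate-inducible control of a cloned gene in enteric bacteria such as Escherichia coli. According to the depositor notes, it was derived from pBAD18 by replacing that vector's ClaI–NheI regulatory fragment with a PCR product carrying prpR and the prpB promoter (PprpB). The feature table shows prpR, the E. coli K-12 transcriptional regulator of the propionate catabolism operon, encoded on the reverse strand. Downstream of its start, in the opposite direction, lies a pUC18/19-type multiple cloning site. PprpB itself is not annotated, but the interval between prpR and the MCS is where the divergent promoter would be expected to sit. The depositor advises checking the verified sequence for the orientation of the MCS. Transcripts reading through the cloning site end in an rrnB segment containing a 5S rRNA sequence and the T1 and T2 terminators, which insulates the rest of the plasmid from the induced promoter.

The plasmid is maintained through a ColE1/pMB1-type origin and is recorded as high copy. Selection relies on ampicillin resistance from the bla gene under its own promoter. An M13 phage origin is also present, which in principle allows production of single-stranded DNA with helper phage. Remnants of the pBR322 lineage are present as well: the bom mobilisation region and nonfunctional fragments of rop, the tetracycline resistance gene and the tet promoter. No insert is included. Users clone a gene of interest into the MCS by restriction digestion to obtain propionate-regulated expression, for protein production or synthetic biology applications.
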