Features (pLannotate 1.2.2; 13 found; start..end, strand, type, name):
    132..151     +  promoter       tet promoter (fragment): E. coli promoter for tetracycline efflux protein gene
    154..1737    -  CDS            prpR: PRPR_ECOLI - Also known as yahP. Experimental evidence at protein level: Swiss-Prot protein existence level 1. Involved in the transcriptional regulation of the propionate catabolism operon. From Escherichia coli (strain K12).
   1972..2028    +  misc_feature   MCS: pUC18/19 multiple cloning site
   2112..2227    +  ncRNA          5S rRNA: Accession: RF00001 - 5S ribosomal RNA
   2231..2317    +  terminator     rrnB T1 terminator: Escherichia coli rrnB; transcription terminator T1 from the E. coli rrnB gene
   2409..2436    +  terminator     rrnB T2 terminator: transcription terminator T2 from the E. coli rrnB gene
   2455..2546    +  promoter       AmpR promoter: bla
   2547..3407    +  CDS            AmpR: β-lactamase; bla; confers resistance to ampicillin, carbenicillin, and related antibiotics
   3449..3829    +  rep_origin     M13 ori (sequence partly withheld): M13 bacteriophage origin of replication; arrow indicates direction of (+) strand synthesis
   4015..4603    +  rep_origin     ori: high-copy-number ColE1/pMB1/pBR322/pUC origin of replication
   4789..4929    -  misc_feature   bom: basis of mobility region from pBR322
   5031..5070    -  CDS            rop (fragment): Rop protein, which maintains plasmids at low copy number; rop
   5071..122     -  CDS            TcR (fragment) (across the origin): tetracycline efflux protein; tet; confers resistance to tetracycline
>Addgene plasmid #17806 | pPro18 | addgene full sequence | sequence record 318826 | Addgene NGS Result
CGCTCATGAGCCCGAAGTGGCGAGCCCGATCTTCCCCATCGGTGATGTCGGCGATATAGGCGCCAGCAAC
CGCACCTGTGGCGCCGGTGATGCCGGCCACGATGCGTCCGGCGTAGAGGATCTGCTCATGTTTGACAGCT
TATCATCGATTCAGCTTTTCAGCCGCCGCCAGAACGTCGTCCGGCTGATGCCTAAATAATTCGCCGCTGC
TGTTTTATCGCCATTAAATTTCTCCAGTGCCTGTTGTGGTGTCAGTAAGCGTGGAGCGGGAGTTTTCGCC
GACTCGCGCGCCAGTTCCGGCAGTAGCAGCTGCAAAAATTGCGGCGTTAAATCCGGCGTCGGTTCCACAC
TTAAAAATAGCGCCAGTCGCTCCATCATATTGCGCAGTTCACGAATATTGCCCGGCCAGTCGTAGTGCAC
CAGCACGGTTTCGCTTGCCTGTAATCCCTGGCGTAATGCGGCAGAAAACGGGGTGGAGAGCGCCGCCAGA
GACACTTTCAAAAAGCTTTCCGCCAGTGGCAGAATATCCGCCACCCGCTCGCGCAGTGGTGGCAATTGCA
GACGCAAAATACTCAGCCGATAAAACAGGTCACGGCGAAACTGCCCTTGCCGCATATCTTCTTCCAGATT
GCAGTGAGTGGCGCTAATGACCCGCACATCCACCGGAACAGGCTGATGCCCGCCGACGCGGGTGACCTCT
TTTTCTTCCAGCACCCGCAGCAGCCGGGTCTGCAACGGCAGCGGCATTTCGCCAATCTCATCGAGAAACA
GCGTACCTCCGTGGGCGATTTCAAACAGCCCGGCGCGACCGCCGCGTCGCGAGCCGGTAAACGCCCCTTC
CTCATAGCCAAACAGTTCTGCTTCCAGCAGCGATTCGGCAATCGCCCCGCAGTTGACTGCAACAAACGGA
TGCGACTTTTTGCCCTGTCGCGCATCGTGGCGGGCAAAATATTCCCGATGAATCGCCTGGGCCGCCAGCT
CTTTGCCCGTCCCCGTTTCCCCCTCAATCAACACCGCTGCACTGGAGCGGGCATACAGCAAAATAGTCTG
CCGTACTTGTTCCATCTGTGGTGATTGACCGAGCATATCGCCCAGCACGTAACGAGTTCTCAGGGCGTTG
CGGGTGGCATCGTGAGTGTTATGGCGTAACGACATGCGCGTCATATCCAGCGCATCGCTGAACGCCTGGC
GCACGGTGGCGGCGGAATAGATAAAAATTCCGGTCATTCCGGCTTCTTCTGCCAGATCGGTAATCAGCCC
CGCGCCGACCACCGCTTCGGTGCCGTTAGCTTTTAGCTCGTTAATCTGCCCGCGTGCGTCTTCTTCGGTA
ATGTAGCTACGTTGATCGAGGCGCAAATTAAAGGTTTTTTGAAACGCCACCAGTGCCGGAATAGTTTCCT
GATAAGTGACAACGCCGATAGAAGAGGTGAGTTTTCCGGCTTTTGCCAGTGCCTGTAACACATCGTAGCC
GCTCGGTTTAATCAAAATAACTGGCACTGACAGGCGGCTTTTCAGGTACGCGCCGTTAGATCCAGCGGCG
ATGATGGCGTCACAGCGTTCGTTTGCCAGTTTCTTGTGGATGTAGGTCACCGCTTTTTCAAAGCCAAGCT
GGATAGGGGTAATGTTCGCCAGGTGATCAAACTCGAGGCTGATATCGCGAAACAGCTCGAACAGGCGCGT
TACAGATACCGTCCAGATAACCGGTTTGTCGTCATTAAGCCGTGGTGGATGTGCCATAGCGCACCGCAAA
GTTAAGAAACCGAATATTGGGTTTAGTCTTGTTTCATAATTGTTGCAATGAAACGCGGTGAAACATTGCC
TGAAACGTTAACTGAAACGCATATTTGCGGATTAGTTCATGACTTTATCTCTAACAAATTGAAATTAAAC
ATTTAATTTTATTAAGGCAATTGTGGCACACCCCTTGCTTTGTCTTTATCAACGCAAATAACAAGTTGAT
AACAAGCTAGCGAATTCGAGCTCGGTACCCGGGGATCCTCTAGAGTCGACCTGCAGGCATGCAAGCTTGG
CTGTTTTGGCGGATGAGAGAAGATTTTCAGCCTGATACAGATTAAATCAGAACGCAGAAGCGGTCTGATA
AAACAGAATTTGCCTGGCGGCAGTAGCGCGGTGGTCCCACCTGACCCCATGCCGAACTCAGAAGTGAAAC
GCCGTAGCGCCGATGGTAGTGTGGGGTCTCCCCATGCGAGAGTAGGGAACTGCCAGGCATCAAATAAAAC
GAAAGGCTCAGTCGAAAGACTGGGCCTTTCGTTTTATCTGTTGTTTGTCGGTGAACGCTCTCCTGAGTAG
GACAAATCCGCCGGGAGCGGATTTGAACGTTGCGAAGCAACGGCCCGGAGGGTGGCGGGCAGGACGCCCG
CCATAAACTGCCAGGCATCAAATTAAGCAGAAGGCCATCCTGACGGATGGCCTTTTTGCGTTTCTACAAA
CTCTTTTGTTTATTTTTCTAAATACATTCAAATATGTATCCGCTCATGAGACAATAACCCTGATAAATGC
TTCAATAATATTGAAAAAGGAAGAGTATGAGTATTCAACATTTCCGTGTCGCCCTTATTCCCTTTTTTGC
GGCATTTTGCCTTCCTGTTTTTGCTCACCCAGAAACGCTGGTGAAAGTAAAAGATGCTGAAGATCAGTTG
GGTGCACGAGTGGGTTACATCGAACTGGATCTCAACAGCGGTAAGATCCTTGAGAGTTTTCGCCCCGAAG
AACGTTTTCCAATGATGAGCACTTTTAAAGTTCTGCTATGTGGCGCGGTATTATCCCGTGTTGACGCCGG
GCAAGAGCAACTCGGTCGCCGCATACACTATTCTCAGAATGACTTGGTTGAGTACTCACCAGTCACAGAA
AAGCATCTTACGGATGGCATGACAGTAAGAGAATTATGCAGTGCTGCCATAACCATGAGTGATAACACTG
CGGCCAACTTACTTCTGACAACGATCGGAGGACCGAAGGAGCTAACCGCTTTTTTGCACAACATGGGGGA
TCATGTAACTCGCCTTGATCGTTGGGAACCGGAGCTGAATGAAGCCATACCAAACGACGAGCGTGACACC
ACGATGCCTGCAGCAATGGCAACAACGTTGCGCAAACTATTAACTGGCGAACTACTTACTCTAGCTTCCC
GGCAACAATTAATAGACTGGATGGAGGCGGATAAAGTTGCAGGACCACTTCTGCGCTCGGCCCTTCCGGC
TGGCTGGTTTATTGCTGATAAATCTGGAGCCGGTGAGCGTGGGTCTCGCGGTATCATTGCAGCACTGGGG
CCAGATGGTAAGCCCTCCCGTATCGTAGTTATCTACACGACGGGGAGTCAGGCAACTATGGATGAACGAA
ATAGACAGATCGCTGAGATAGGTGCCTCACTGATTAAGCATTGGTAACTGTCAGACCAAGTTTACTCATA
TATACTTTAGATTGATT
[125 nt withheld, positions 3448-3572]
C
[141 nt withheld, positions 3574-3714]
CCTTTGACGTTGGAGTCCACGTTCTTT
[37 nt withheld, positions 3742-3778]
ACCCTATCTCGGGCTATTCTTTTGATTTATAAGGGATTTTGCCGATTTCGGCCTATTGGTTAAAAAATGA
GCTGATTTAACAAAAATTTAACGCGAATTTTAACAAAATATTAACGTTTACAATTTAAAAGGATCTAGGT
GAAGATCCTTTTTGATAATCTCATGACCAAAATCCCTTAACGTGAGTTTTCGTTCCACTGAGCGTCAGAC
CCCGTAGAAAAGATCAAAGGATCTTCTTGAGATCCTTTTTTTCTGCGCGTAATCTGCTGCTTGCAAACAA
AAAAACCACCGCTACCAGCGGTGGTTTGTTTGCCGGATCAAGAGCTACCAACTCTTTTTCCGAAGGTAAC
TGGCTTCAGCAGAGCGCAGATACCAAATACTGTCCTTCTAGTGTAGCCGTAGTTAGGCCACCACTTCAAG
AACTCTGTAGCACCGCCTACATACCTCGCTCTGCTAATCCTGTTACCAGTGGCTGCTGCCAGTGGCGATA
AGTCGTGTCTTACCGGGTTGGACTCAAGACGATAGTTACCGGATAAGGCGCAGCGGTCGGGCTGAACGGG
GGGTTCGTGCACACAGCCCAGCTTGGAGCGAACGACCTACACCGAACTGAGATACCTACAGCGTGAGCTA
TGAGAAAGCGCCACGCTTCCCGAAGGGAGAAAGGCGGACAGGTATCCGGTAAGCGGCAGGGTCGGAACAG
GAGAGCGCACGAGGGAGCTTCCAGGGGGAAACGCCTGGTATCTTTATAGTCCTGTCGGGTTTCGCCACCT
CTGACTTGAGCGTCGATTTTTGTGATGCTCGTCAGGGGGGCGGAGCCTATGGAAAAACGCCAGCAACGCG
GCCTTTTTACGGTTCCTGGCCTTTTGCTGGCCTTTTGCTCACATGTTCTTTCCTGCGTTATCCCCTGATT
CTGTGGATAACCGTATTACCGCCTTTGAGTGAGCTGATACCGCTCGCCGCAGCCGAACGACCGAGCGCAG
CGAGTCAGTGAGCGAGGAAGCGGAAGAGCGCCTGATGCGGTATTTTCTCCTTACGCATCTGTGCGGTATT
TCACACCGCATATGGTGCACTCTCAGTACAATCTGCTCTGATGCCGCATAGTTAAGCCAGTATACACTCC
GCTATCGCTACGTGACTGGGTCATGGCTGCGCCCCGACACCCGCCAACACCCGCTGACGCGCCCTGACGG
GCTTGTCTGCTCCCGGCATCCGCTTACAGACAAGCTGTGACCGTCTCCGGGAGCTGCATGTGTCAGAGGT
TTTCACCGTCATCACCGAAACGCGCGAGGCAGAAGGAGATGGCGCCCAACAGTCCCCCGGCCACGGGGCC
TGCCACCATACCCACGCCGAAACAAG
