>Addgene plasmid #17806 | pPro18 | addgene partial sequence | sequence record 23731 | pBAD-R 5'-GATTTAATCTGTATCAGG-3'
CGCAACGCCAGCTTGCATGCCTGCAGGTCGACTCTAGAGGATCCCCGGGTACCGAGCTCGAATTCGCTAG
CTTGTTATCAACTTGTTATTTGCGTTGATAAAGACAAAGCAAGGGGTGTGCCACAATTGCCTTAATAAAA
TTAAATGTTTAATTTCAATTTGTTAGAGATAAAGTCATGAACTAATCCGCAAATATGCGTTTCAGTTAAC
GTTTCAGGCAATGTTTCACCGCGTTTCATTGCAACAATTATGAAACAAGACTAAACCCAATATTCGGTTT
CTTAACTTTGCGGTGCGCTATGGCACATCCACCACGGCTTAATGACGACAAACCGGTTATCTGGACGGTA
TCTGTAACGCGCCTGTTCGAGCTGTTTCGCGATATCAGCCTCGAGTTTGATCACCTGGCGAACATTACCC
CTATCCAGCTTGGCTTTGAAAAAGCGGTGACCTACATCCACAAGAAACTGGCAAACGAACGCTGTGACGC
CATCATCGCCGCTGGATCTAACGGCGCGTACCTGAAAAGCCGCCTGTCAGTGCCAGTTATTTTGATTAAA
CCGAGCGGCTACGATGTGTTACAGGCACTGGCAAAAGCCGGAAAACTCACCTCTTCTATCGGCGTTGTCA
CTTATCAGGAAACTATTCCGGCACTGGTGGCGTTTCAAAAAACCTTTAATTTGCGCCTCGATCAACGTAG
CTACATTACCGAAGAAGACGCACGCGGGCAGATTANCGAGCTAAAGCTAACGGCACCGAAGCGTGGTCGG
CGCGGGCTGATACGA
